Addgene plasmid #98199: UKNP1.21.1
Purpose: Expression of HCV E1E2 genes cloned from patient serum. United Kingdom Nottingham Panel x.xx.xx (genotype.patient number.clone number)
Depositing lab: Jonathan Ball. Depositing organization: University of Nottingham. Publication: A Diverse Panel of Hepatitis C Virus Glycoproteins for Use in Vaccine Research Reveals Extremes of Monoclonal Antibody Neutralization Resistance. Urbanowicz RA, McClure CP, Brown RJ, Tsoleridis T, Persson MA, Krey T, Irving WL, Ball JK, Tarr AW. J Virol. 2015 Dec 23;90(7):3288-301. doi: 10.1128/JVI.02700-15. PubMed 26699643.
Backbone
  Vector backbone: pcDNA3.1_V5-His_Topo
  Backbone manufacturer: Invitrogen
  Vector type: Mammalian Expression
Growth in bacteria
  Bacterial resistance: Ampicillin, 100 μg/mL
  Growth temperature: 37°C
  Growth strain: DH5alpha
  Copy number: High Copy
Gene/Insert
  Gene/Insert name: HCV E1E2 (alt name: UKNP1.21.1)
  Species: Hepatitis C virus
  Insert size (bp): 1734
  GenBank ID: KU285201.1
  Cloning method: TOPO Cloning
  Sequencing primers: 5′ T7F; 3′ bGHR
Terms and licenses: Academic/Nonprofit Terms; Industry Terms: Not Available to Industry
How to cite: UKNP1.21.1 was a gift from Jonathan Ball (Addgene plasmid # 98199 ; http://n2t.net/addgene:98199 ; RRID:Addgene_98199)
