[The description below was written by a language model from this plasmid's Addgene catalogue record and pLannotate feature annotations shown in this document.]
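Description:
UKNP1.21.1 is a mammalian expression plasmid built on the Invitrogen pcDNA3.1 V5-His TOPO backbone that carries the hepatitis C virus E1E2 envelope glycoprotein genes amplified from patient serum. The name follows the United Kingdom Nottingham Panel convention of genotype, patient number and clone number, so this is clone 1 from patient 21, genotype 1. It is maintained in E. coli at high copy through a ColE1/pUC-type origin with ampicillin selection from the bla gene. An f1 origin is also present. For selection in mammalian cells, an SV40 early promoter drives a neomycin resistance gene terminated by an SV40 polyadenylation signal.

The roughly 1.7 kb insert was introduced by TOPO cloning downstream of the human CMV immediate early enhancer and promoter and upstream of the bovine growth hormone polyadenylation signal. A T7 promoter lies between the CMV promoter and the insert and also serves as a sequencing primer site. The automated annotation matches the insert to a fragment of an HCV polyprotein. The functional text attached to that hit describes NS2, but this reflects the reference polyprotein entry rather than the cloned region, which the record identifies as E1E2. A V5 epitope tag from the backbone is annotated downstream of the insert, but the record does not state whether it is fused in frame or excluded by a stop codon. Short hits to an HIV-1 LTR, ble, lacI and bom are fragmentary matches in the backbone. The depositor and sequencing-derived records differ by one nucleotide in length and share the same feature layout.

The plasmid belongs to a diverse panel of patient-derived HCV glycoproteins assembled for vaccine research, including assessment of sensitivity or resistance to neutralising monoclonal antibodies.
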