Features (pLannotate 1.2.2; 21 found; start..end, strand, type, name):
     36..80      -  misc_feature   bom (fragment): basis of mobility region from pBR322
    235..614     +  enhancer       CMV enhancer: human cytomegalovirus immediate early enhancer
    615..818     +  promoter       CMV promoter: human cytomegalovirus (CMV) immediate early promoter
    814..847     +  LTR            5' LTR (truncated) (fragment): truncated 5' long terminal repeat (LTR) from HIV-1
    863..881     +  promoter       T7 promoter: promoter for bacteriophage T7 RNA polymerase
    942..2669    +  CDS            POLG_HCVGL (fragment): Experimental evidence at protein level: Swiss-Prot protein existence level 1. [Protease NS2]: Cysteine protease required for the proteolytic auto-cleavage between the non-structural proteins NS2 and NS3 (By similarity). The N-terminus of NS3 is required for the function of NS2 protease (active region NS2-3) (By similarity). Promotes the initiation of viral particle assembly by mediating the interaction between structural and non-structural proteins (By similarity). From Hepatitis C virus (isolate Glasgow) (HCV).
   2757..2798    +  CDS            V5 tag: epitope tag from simian virus 5
   2854..3078    +  polyA_signal   bGH poly(A) signal: bovine growth hormone polyadenylation signal
   3082..3103    +  promoter       SV40 promoter (fragment): SV40 enhancer and early promoter
   3124..3552    +  rep_origin     f1 ori (sequence partly withheld): f1 bacteriophage origin of replication; arrow indicates direction of (+) strand synthesis
   3566..3896    +  promoter       SV40 promoter: SV40 enhancer and early promoter
   3963..4754    +  CDS            neo: KKA2_KLEPN - Also known as kan, nptII. Experimental evidence at protein level: Swiss-Prot protein existence level 1. Resistance to kanamycin, neomycin, paromomycin, ribostamycin, butirosin and gentamicin B. From Klebsiella pneumoniae.
   4780..4938    +  CDS            ble (fragment): BLE_KLEPN - Experimental evidence at protein level: Swiss-Prot protein existence level 1. Binding protein with a strong affinity to the bleomycin family of antibiotics. Binds to CL990; an antimitotic-antibiotic compound. From Klebsiella pneumoniae.
   4933..5054    +  polyA_signal   SV40 poly(A) signal: SV40 polyadenylation signal
   5127..5143    -  protein_bind   lac operator: The lac repressor binds to the lac operator to inhibit transcription in E. coli. This inhibition can be relieved by adding lactose or isopropyl-β-D-thiogalactopyranoside (IPTG). lac repressor encoded by lacI
   5151..5181    -  promoter       lac promoter: promoter for the E. coli lac operon
   5196..5217    -  protein_bind   CAP binding site: CAP binding activates transcription in the presence of cAMP. E. coli catabolite activator protein
   5230..5322    -  CDS            lacI (fragment): lac repressor; lacI; The lac repressor binds to the lac operator to inhibit transcription in E. coli. This inhibition can be relieved by adding lactose or isopropyl-β-D-thiogalactopyranoside (IPTG).
   5505..6093    -  rep_origin     ori: high-copy-number ColE1/pMB1/pBR322/pUC origin of replication
   6264..7124    -  CDS            AmpR: β-lactamase; bla; confers resistance to ampicillin, carbenicillin, and related antibiotics
   7125..7229    -  promoter       AmpR promoter: bla
>Addgene plasmid #98199 | UKNP1.21.1 | depositor full sequence | sequence record 180010 | UKNP1.21.1 sequence 7260 bps
GACGGATCGGGAGATCTCCCGATCCCCTATGGTCGACTCTCAGTACAATCTGCTCTGATGCCGCATAGTT
AAGCCAGTATCTGCTCCCTGCTTGTGTGTTGGAGGTCGCTGAGTAGTGCGCGAGCAAAATTTAAGCTACA
ACAAGGCAAGGCTTGACCGACAATTGCATGAAGAATCTGCTTAGGGTTAGGCGTTTTGCGCTGCTTCGCG
ATGTACGGGCCAGATATACGCGTTGACATTGATTATTGACTAGTTATTAATAGTAATCAATTACGGGGTC
ATTAGTTCATAGCCCATATATGGAGTTCCGCGTTACATAACTTACGGTAAATGGCCCGCCTGGCTGACCG
CCCAACGACCCCCGCCCATTGACGTCAATAATGACGTATGTTCCCATAGTAACGCCAATAGGGACTTTCC
ATTGACGTCAATGGGTGGACTATTTACGGTAAACTGCCCACTTGGCAGTACATCAAGTGTATCATATGCC
AAGTACGCCCCCTATTGACGTCAATGACGGTAAATGGCCCGCCTGGCATTATGCCCAGTACATGACCTTA
TGGGACTTTCCTACTTGGCAGTACATCTACGTATTAGTCATCGCTATTACCATGGTGATGCGGTTTTGGC
AGTACATCAATGGGCGTGGATAGCGGTTTGACTCACGGGGATTTCCAAGTCTCCACCCCATTGACGTCAA
TGGGAGTTTGTTTTGGCACCAAAATCAACGGGACTTTCCAAAATGTCGTAACAACTCCGCCCCATTGACG
CAAATGGGCGGTAGGCGTGTACGGTGGGAGGTCTATATAAGCAGAGCTCTCTGGCTAACTAGAGAACCCA
CTGCTTACTGGCTTATCGAAATTAATACGACTCACTATAGGGAGACCCAAGCTGGCTAGTTAAGCTTGGT
ACCGAGCTCGGATCCAGTACCCTTCACCATGGGTTGCTCTTTCTCTATCTTCCTCTTGGCTTTGCTGTCC
TGTTTGACCATCCCAGCTTCCGCTTATGAGGTGCGCAACGTGTCCGGGGTGTATCATGTCTCGAACGACT
GCTCCAACGCAAGCATTGTGTATGAGGCAGCGGACTTGATCTTACACACCCCCGGGTGCGTGCCCTGCGT
CCGGGAGGGCAACTCCTCCCGCTGCTGGGTAGCGCTCACTCCCACGCTCGCGGCCAGGAACGCCAGCGTC
CCCACTACGACAATACGACGCCACGTCGATTTGCTCGTTGGGGCGGCTGCTTTCTGCTCCGCTATGTACG
TGGGGGACCTCTGCGGATCTGTTTTCCTTGTCTCCCAGCTGTTCACCATTTCGCCTCACCGGTATGAGAC
AGTGCAGGACTGCAATTGCTCAATCTACCCCGGCCGCGTATCAGGTCACCGCATGGCTTGGGATATGATG
ATGAATTGGTCGCCTACAACAGCCCTAGTGGTATCGCAGTTACTCCGGATCCCACAAGCTGTCGTGGATA
TGGTGGCGGGGGCCCACTGGGGAGTCCTGGCGGGCCTTGCCTACTATTCCATGGTAGGGAACTGGGCTAA
GGTTTTGATTGTGATGCTACTCTTTGCCGGCGTCGATGGGAGCACCCACGTGACGGGGGGGGTTGCAGGC
CAAAACGCCTTTGGCCTCACGAGCCTCTTCAGACGTGGGGCGCATCAGAACATCCAGCTCATAAACACCA
ATGGCAGCTGGCACATCAACCGTACTGCCCTGAACTGCAATGACTCTCTCCAGACTGGGTTCCTCGCCGC
GCTGTTCTACGCACACTCGTTCAACTCGTCCGGGTGCCCAGAACGCATGGCCAGCTGCCGCCCCATCGAC
AAGTTCGCTCAGGGGTGGGGCCCCATCACTTACATTCAGCCTGACATCTCAGACCAGAGGCCCTATTGCT
GGCACTACGCACCTCGACCGTGTGGTATTGTGCCAGCGGCGGAGGTGTGCGGCCCAGTATATTGTTTCAC
CCCAAGCCCGGTCGTGGTGGGGACGACCGATCGGTTCGGCGTCCCTACGTACCGCTGGGGCGAAAACGAG
ACGGATGTGCTGCTCCTTAACAACACGCGGCCGCCGCAGGGCAACTGGTTCGGCTGTACATGGATGAATA
GCACTGGGTACACCAAGACGTGCGGGGGCCCCCCGTGTCATATCGGGGGGGTCGGTAACAACACCTTGAC
CTGCCCCACGGACTGCTTCCGGAAGCACCCCGAGGCCACTTACACCAAATGCGGCTCGGGACCTTGGTTG
ACACCTAGGTGCATGGTTCATTACCCATACAGGCTCTGGCACTACCCCTGCACCATCAACTTCACCATCT
TCAAGGTTAGGATGTATGTGGGGGGCGTGGAGCACAGGTTCGACGCCGCGTGCAATTGGACGCGAGGAGA
GCGTTGTGACCTGGAGGACAGAGACAGATCGGAGCTTAGCCCACTGCTGCTGTCTACAACAGAGTGGCAG
ATACTGCCCTGCTCCTTCGCCACCTTGCCGGCCCTGTCCACTGGTTTGATACATCTCCATCAGAACATCG
TGGACATACAATACCTGTACGGTATAGGGTCAGCAGTTGTCTCATTTGCAATCAAATGGGAGTACGTCCT
GTTGCTCTTCCTTCTCCTGGCGGACGCGCGCGTCTGTGCCTGCTTGTGGATGATGCTGCTGATAGCCCAA
GCTGAGGCGTAATCTAGAAACTTTAAGGGTCAAGACAATTCTGCAGATATCCAGCACAGTGGCGGCCGCT
CGAGTCTAGAGGGCCCGCGGTTCGAAGGTAAGCCTATCCCTAACCCTCTCCTCGGTCTCGATTCTACGCG
TACCGGTCATCATCACCATCACCATTGAGTTTAAACCCGCTGATCAGCCTCGACTGTGCCTTCTAGTTGC
CAGCCATCTGTTGTTTGCCCCTCCCCCGTGCCTTCCTTGACCCTGGAAGGTGCCACTCCCACTGTCCTTT
CCTAATAAAATGAGGAAATTGCATCGCATTGTCTGAGTAGGTGTCATTCTATTCTGGGGGGTGGGGTGGG
GCAGGACAGCAAGGGGGAGGATTGGGAAGACAATAGCAGGCATGCTGGGGATGCGGTGGGCTCTATGGCT
TCTGAGGCGGAAAGAACCAGCTGGGGCTCTAGGGGGTATCCCC
[124 nt withheld, positions 3124-3247]
C
[32 nt withheld, positions 3249-3280]
CA
[57 nt withheld, positions 3283-3339]
A
[49 nt withheld, positions 3341-3389]
CCTTTGACGTTGGAGTCCACGTTCTTT
[37 nt withheld, positions 3417-3453]
ACCCTATCTCGGTCTATTCTTTTGATTTATAAGGGATTTTGGGGATTTCGGCCTATTGGTTAAAAAATGA
GCTGATTTAACAAAAATTTAACGCGAATTAATTCTGTGGAATGTGTGTCAGTTAGGGTGTGGAAAGTCCC
CAGGCTCCCCAGGCAGGCAGAAGTATGCAAAGCATGCATCTCAATTAGTCAGCAACCAGGTGTGGAAAGT
CCCCAGGCTCCCCAGCAGGCAGAAGTATGCAAAGCATGCATCTCAATTAGTCAGCAACCATAGTCCCGCC
CCTAACTCCGCCCATCCCGCCCCTAACTCCGCCCAGTTCCGCCCATTCTCCGCCCCATGGCTGACTAATT
TTTTTTATTTATGCAGAGGCCGAGGCCGCCTCTGCCTCTGAGCTATTCCAGAAGTAGTGAGGAGGCTTTT
TTGGAGGCCTAGGCTTTTGCAAAAAGCTCCCGGGAGCTTGTATATCCATTTTCGGATCTGATCAAGAGAC
AGGATGAGGATCGTTTCGCATGATTGAACAAGATGGATTGCACGCAGGTTCTCCGGCCGCTTGGGTGGAG
AGGCTATTCGGCTATGACTGGGCACAACAGACAATCGGCTGCTCTGATGCCGCCGTGTTCCGGCTGTCAG
CGCAGGGGCGCCCGGTTCTTTTTGTCAAGACCGACCTGTCCGGTGCCCTGAATGAACTGCAGGACGAGGC
AGCGCGGCTATCGTGGCTGGCCACGACGGGCGTTCCTTGCGCAGCTGTGCTCGACGTTGTCACTGAAGCG
GGAAGGGACTGGCTGCTATTGGGCGAAGTGCCGGGGCAGGATCTCCTGTCATCTCACCTTGCTCCTGCCG
AGAAAGTATCCATCATGGCTGATGCAATGCGGCGGCTGCATACGCTTGATCCGGCTACCTGCCCATTCGA
CCACCAAGCGAAACATCGCATCGAGCGAGCACGTACTCGGATGGAAGCCGGTCTTGTCGATCAGGATGAT
CTGGACGAAGAGCATCAGGGGCTCGCGCCAGCCGAACTGTTCGCCAGGCTCAAGGCGCGCATGCCCGACG
GCGAGGATCTCGTCGTGACCCATGGCGATGCCTGCTTGCCGAATATCATGGTGGAAAATGGCCGCTTTTC
TGGATTCATCGACTGTGGCCGGCTGGGTGTGGCGGACCGCTATCAGGACATAGCGTTGGCTACCCGTGAT
ATTGCTGAAGAGCTTGGCGGCGAATGGGCTGACCGCTTCCTCGTGCTTTACGGTATCGCCGCTCCCGATT
CGCAGCGCATCGCCTTCTATCGCCTTCTTGACGAGTTCTTCTGAGCGGGACTCTGGGGTTCGCGAAATGA
CCGACCAAGCGACGCCCAACCTGCCATCACGAGATTTCGATTCCACCGCCGCCTTCTATGAAAGGTTGGG
CTTCGGAATCGTTTTCCGGGACGCCGGCTGGATGATCCTCCAGCGCGGGGATCTCATGCTGGAGTTCTTC
GCCCACCCCAACTTGTTTATTGCAGCTTATAATGGTTACAAATAAAGCAATAGCATCACAAATTTCACAA
ATAAAGCATTTTTTTCACTGCATTCTAGTTGTGGTTTGTCCAAACTCATCAATGTATCTTATCATGTCTG
TATACCGTCGACCTCTAGCTAGAGCTTGGCGTAATCATGGTCATAGCTGTTTCCTGTGTGAAATTGTTAT
CCGCTCACAATTCCACACAACATACGAGCCGGAAGCATAAAGTGTAAAGCCTGGGGTGCCTAATGAGTGA
GCTAACTCACATTAATTGCGTTGCGCTCACTGCCCGCTTTCCAGTCGGGAAACCTGTCGTGCCAGCTGCA
TTAATGAATCGGCCAACGCGCGGGGAGAGGCGGTTTGCGTATTGGGCGCTCTTCCGCTTCCTCGCTCACT
GACTCGCTGCGCTCGGTCGTTCGGCTGCGGCGAGCGGTATCAGCTCACTCAAAGGCGGTAATACGGTTAT
CCACAGAATCAGGGGATAACGCAGGAAAGAACATGTGAGCAAAAGGCCAGCAAAAGGCCAGGAACCGTAA
AAAGGCCGCGTTGCTGGCGTTTTTCCATAGGCTCCGCCCCCCTGACGAGCATCACAAAAATCGACGCTCA
AGTCAGAGGTGGCGAAACCCGACAGGACTATAAAGATACCAGGCGTTTCCCCCTGGAAGCTCCCTCGTGC
GCTCTCCTGTTCCGACCCTGCCGCTTACCGGATACCTGTCCGCCTTTCTCCCTTCGGGAAGCGTGGCGCT
TTCTCAATGCTCACGCTGTAGGTATCTCAGTTCGGTGTAGGTCGTTCGCTCCAAGCTGGGCTGTGTGCAC
GAACCCCCCGTTCAGCCCGACCGCTGCGCCTTATCCGGTAACTATCGTCTTGAGTCCAACCCGGTAAGAC
ACGACTTATCGCCACTGGCAGCAGCCACTGGTAACAGGATTAGCAGAGCGAGGTATGTAGGCGGTGCTAC
AGAGTTCTTGAAGTGGTGGCCTAACTACGGCTACACTAGAAGGACAGTATTTGGTATCTGCGCTCTGCTG
AAGCCAGTTACCTTCGGAAAAAGAGTTGGTAGCTCTTGATCCGGCAAACAAACCACCGCTGGTAGCGGTG
GTTTTTTTGTTTGCAAGCAGCAGATTACGCGCAGAAAAAAAGGATCTCAAGAAGATCCTTTGATCTTTTC
TACGGGGTCTGACGCTCAGTGGAACGAAAACTCACGTTAAGGGATTTTGGTCATGAGATTATCAAAAAGG
ATCTTCACCTAGATCCTTTTAAATTAAAAATGAAGTTTTAAATCAATCTAAAGTATATATGAGTAAACTT
GGTCTGACAGTTACCAATGCTTAATCAGTGAGGCACCTATCTCAGCGATCTGTCTATTTCGTTCATCCAT
AGTTGCCTGACTCCCCGTCGTGTAGATAACTACGATACGGGAGGGCTTACCATCTGGCCCCAGTGCTGCA
ATGATACCGCGAGACCCACGCTCACCGGCTCCAGATTTATCAGCAATAAACCAGCCAGCCGGAAGGGCCG
AGCGCAGAAGTGGTCCTGCAACTTTATCCGCCTCCATCCAGTCTATTAATTGTTGCCGGGAAGCTAGAGT
AAGTAGTTCGCCAGTTAATAGTTTGCGCAACGTTGTTGCCATTGCTACAGGCATCGTGGTGTCACGCTCG
TCGTTTGGTATGGCTTCATTCAGCTCCGGTTCCCAACGATCAAGGCGAGTTACATGATCCCCCATGTTGT
GCAAAAAAGCGGTTAGCTCCTTCGGTCCTCCGATCGTTGTCAGAAGTAAGTTGGCCGCAGTGTTATCACT
CATGGTTATGGCAGCACTGCATAATTCTCTTACTGTCATGCCATCCGTAAGATGCTTTTCTGTGACTGGT
GAGTACTCAACCAAGTCATTCTGAGAATAGTGTATGCGGCGACCGAGTTGCTCTTGCCCGGCGTCAATAC
GGGATAATACCGCGCCACATAGCAGAACTTTAAAAGTGCTCATCATTGGAAAACGTTCTTCGGGGCGAAA
ACTCTCAAGGATCTTACCGCTGTTGAGATCCAGTTCGATGTAACCCACTCGTGCACCCAACTGATCTTCA
GCATCTTTTACTTTCACCAGCGTTTCTGGGTGAGCAAAAACAGGAAGGCAAAATGCCGCAAAAAAGGGAA
TAAGGGCGACACGGAAATGTTGAATACTCATACTCTTCCTTTTTCAATATTATTGAAGCATTTATCAGGG
TTATTGTCTCATGAGCGGATACATATTTGAATGTATTTAGAAAAATAAACAAATAGGGGTTCCGCGCACA
TTTCCCCGAAAAGTGCCACCTGACGTC
