Features (pLannotate 1.2.2; 21 found; start..end, strand, type, name):
     34..86      -  misc_feature   bom (fragment): basis of mobility region from pBR322
    241..620     +  enhancer       CMV enhancer: human cytomegalovirus immediate early enhancer
    621..824     +  promoter       CMV promoter: human cytomegalovirus (CMV) immediate early promoter
    820..853     +  LTR            5' LTR (truncated) (fragment): truncated 5' long terminal repeat (LTR) from HIV-1
    869..887     +  promoter       T7 promoter: promoter for bacteriophage T7 RNA polymerase
    948..2675    +  CDS            POLG_HCVGL (fragment): Experimental evidence at protein level: Swiss-Prot protein existence level 1. [Protease NS2]: Cysteine protease required for the proteolytic auto-cleavage between the non-structural proteins NS2 and NS3 (By similarity). The N-terminus of NS3 is required for the function of NS2 protease (active region NS2-3) (By similarity). Promotes the initiation of viral particle assembly by mediating the interaction between structural and non-structural proteins (By similarity). From Hepatitis C virus (isolate Glasgow) (HCV).
   2763..2804    +  CDS            V5 tag: epitope tag from simian virus 5
   2860..3084    +  polyA_signal   bGH poly(A) signal: bovine growth hormone polyadenylation signal
   3088..3109    +  promoter       SV40 promoter (fragment): SV40 enhancer and early promoter
   3130..3558    +  rep_origin     f1 ori (sequence partly withheld): f1 bacteriophage origin of replication; arrow indicates direction of (+) strand synthesis
   3572..3901    +  promoter       SV40 promoter: SV40 enhancer and early promoter
   3968..4759    +  CDS            neo: KKA2_KLEPN - Also known as kan, nptII. Experimental evidence at protein level: Swiss-Prot protein existence level 1. Resistance to kanamycin, neomycin, paromomycin, ribostamycin, butirosin and gentamicin B. From Klebsiella pneumoniae.
   4785..4943    +  CDS            ble (fragment): BLE_KLEPN - Experimental evidence at protein level: Swiss-Prot protein existence level 1. Binding protein with a strong affinity to the bleomycin family of antibiotics. Binds to CL990; an antimitotic-antibiotic compound. From Klebsiella pneumoniae.
   4938..5059    +  polyA_signal   SV40 poly(A) signal: SV40 polyadenylation signal
   5132..5148    -  protein_bind   lac operator: The lac repressor binds to the lac operator to inhibit transcription in E. coli. This inhibition can be relieved by adding lactose or isopropyl-β-D-thiogalactopyranoside (IPTG). lac repressor encoded by lacI
   5156..5186    -  promoter       lac promoter: promoter for the E. coli lac operon
   5201..5222    -  protein_bind   CAP binding site: CAP binding activates transcription in the presence of cAMP. E. coli catabolite activator protein
   5235..5327    -  CDS            lacI (fragment): lac repressor; lacI; The lac repressor binds to the lac operator to inhibit transcription in E. coli. This inhibition can be relieved by adding lactose or isopropyl-β-D-thiogalactopyranoside (IPTG).
   5510..6098    -  rep_origin     ori: high-copy-number ColE1/pMB1/pBR322/pUC origin of replication
   6269..7129    -  CDS            AmpR: β-lactamase; bla; confers resistance to ampicillin, carbenicillin, and related antibiotics
   7130..7234    -  promoter       AmpR promoter: bla
>Addgene plasmid #98199 | UKNP1.21.1 | addgene full sequence | sequence record 189958 | Addgene NGS Result
GACGTCGACGGATCGGGAGATCTCCCGATCCCCTATGGTGCACTCTCAGTACAATCTGCTCTGATGCCGC
ATAGTTAAGCCAGTATCTGCTCCCTGCTTGTGTGTTGGAGGTCGCTGAGTAGTGCGCGAGCAAAATTTAA
GCTACAACAAGGCAAGGCTTGACCGACAATTGCATGAAGAATCTGCTTAGGGTTAGGCGTTTTGCGCTGC
TTCGCGATGTACGGGCCAGATATACGCGTTGACATTGATTATTGACTAGTTATTAATAGTAATCAATTAC
GGGGTCATTAGTTCATAGCCCATATATGGAGTTCCGCGTTACATAACTTACGGTAAATGGCCCGCCTGGC
TGACCGCCCAACGACCCCCGCCCATTGACGTCAATAATGACGTATGTTCCCATAGTAACGCCAATAGGGA
CTTTCCATTGACGTCAATGGGTGGAGTATTTACGGTAAACTGCCCACTTGGCAGTACATCAAGTGTATCA
TATGCCAAGTACGCCCCCTATTGACGTCAATGACGGTAAATGGCCCGCCTGGCATTATGCCCAGTACATG
ACCTTATGGGACTTTCCTACTTGGCAGTACATCTACGTATTAGTCATCGCTATTACCATGGTGATGCGGT
TTTGGCAGTACATCAATGGGCGTGGATAGCGGTTTGACTCACGGGGATTTCCAAGTCTCCACCCCATTGA
CGTCAATGGGAGTTTGTTTTGGCACCAAAATCAACGGGACTTTCCAAAATGTCGTAACAACTCCGCCCCA
TTGACGCAAATGGGCGGTAGGCGTGTACGGTGGGAGGTCTATATAAGCAGAGCTCTCTGGCTAACTAGAG
AACCCACTGCTTACTGGCTTATCGAAATTAATACGACTCACTATAGGGAGACCCAAGCTGGCTAGTTAAG
CTTGGTACCGAGCTCGGATCCAGTACCCTTCACCATGGGTTGCTCTTTCTCTATCTTCCTCTTGGCTTTG
CTGTCCTGTTTGACCATCCCAGCTTCCGCTTATGAGGTGCGCAACGTGTCCGGGGTGTATCATGTCTCGA
ACGACTGCTCCAACGCAAGCATTGTGTATGAGGCAGCGGACTTGATCTTACACACCCCCGGGTGCGTGCC
CTGCGTCCGGGAGGGCAACTCCTCCCGCTGCTGGGTAGCGCTCACTCCCACGCTCGCGGCCAGGAACGCC
AGCGTCCCCACTACGACAATACGACGCCACGTCGATTTGCTCGTTGGGGCGGCTGCTTTCTGCTCCGCTA
TGTACGTGGGGGACCTCTGCGGATCTGTTTTCCTTGTCTCCCAGCTGTTCACCATTTCGCCTCACCGGTA
TGAGACAGTGCAGGACTGCAATTGCTCAATCTACCCCGGCCGCGTATCAGGTCACCGCATGGCTTGGGAT
ATGATGATGAATTGGTCGCCTACAACAGCCCTAGTGGTATCGCAGTTACTCCGGATCCCACAAGCTGTCG
TGGATATGGTGGCGGGGGCCCACTGGGGAGTCCTGGCGGGCCTTGCCTACTATTCCATGGTAGGGAACTG
GGCTAAGGTTTTGATTGTGATGCTACTCTTTGCCGGCGTCGATGGGAGCACCCACGTGACGGGGGGGGTT
GCAGGCCAAAACGCCTTTGGCCTCACGAGCCTCTTCAGACGTGGGGCGCATCAGAACATCCAGCTCATAA
ACACCAATGGCAGCTGGCACATCAACCGTACTGCCCTGAACTGCAATGACTCTCTCCAGACTGGGTTCCT
CGCCGCGCTGTTCTACGCACACTCGTTCAACTCGTCCGGGTGCCCAGAACGCATGGCCAGCTGCCGCCCC
ATCGACAAGTTCGCTCAGGGGTGGGGCCCCATCACTTACATTCAGCCTGACATCTCAGACCAGAGGCCCT
ATTGCTGGCACTACGCACCTCGACCGTGTGGTATTGTGCCAGCGGCGGAGGTGTGCGGCCCAGTATATTG
TTTCACCCCAAGCCCGGTCGTGGTGGGGACGACCGATCGGTTCGGCGTCCCTACGTACCGCTGGGGCGAA
AACGAGACGGATGTGCTGCTCCTTAACAACACGCGGCCGCCGCAGGGCAACTGGTTCGGCTGTACATGGA
TGAATAGCACTGGGTACACCAAGACGTGCGGGGGCCCCCCGTGTCATATCGGGGGGGTCGGTAACAACAC
CTTGACCTGCCCCACGGACTGCTTCCGGAAGCACCCCGAGGCCACTTACACCAAATGCGGCTCGGGACCT
TGGTTGACACCTAGGTGCATGGTTCATTACCCATACAGGCTCTGGCACTACCCCTGCACCATCAACTTCA
CCATCTTCAAGGTTAGGATGTATGTGGGGGGCGTGGAGCACAGGTTCGACGCCGCGTGCAATTGGACGCG
AGGAGAGCGTTGTGACCTGGAGGACAGAGACAGATCGGAGCTTAGCCCACTGCTGCTGTCTACAACAGAG
TGGCAGATACTGCCCTGCTCCTTCGCCACCTTGCCGGCCCTGTCCACTGGTTTGATACATCTCCATCAGA
ACATCGTGGACATACAATACCTGTACGGTATAGGGTCAGCAGTTGTCTCATTTGCAATCAAATGGGAGTA
CGTCCTGTTGCTCTTCCTTCTCCTGGCGGACGCGCGCGTCTGTGCCTGCTTGTGGATGATGCTGCTGATA
GCCCAAGCTGAGGCGTAATCTAGAAACTTTAAGGGTCAAGACAATTCTGCAGATATCCAGCACAGTGGCG
GCCGCTCGAGTCTAGAGGGCCCGCGGTTCGAAGGTAAGCCTATCCCTAACCCTCTCCTCGGTCTCGATTC
TACGCGTACCGGTCATCATCACCATCACCATTGAGTTTAAACCCGCTGATCAGCCTCGACTGTGCCTTCT
AGTTGCCAGCCATCTGTTGTTTGCCCCTCCCCCGTGCCTTCCTTGACCCTGGAAGGTGCCACTCCCACTG
TCCTTTCCTAATAAAATGAGGAAATTGCATCGCATTGTCTGAGTAGGTGTCATTCTATTCTGGGGGGTGG
GGTGGGGCAGGACAGCAAGGGGGAGGATTGGGAAGACAATAGCAGGCATGCTGGGGATGCGGTGGGCTCT
ATGGCTTCTGAGGCGGAAAGAACCAGCTGGGGCTCTAGGGGGTATCCCC
[124 nt withheld, positions 3130-3253]
C
[91 nt withheld, positions 3255-3345]
A
[49 nt withheld, positions 3347-3395]
CCTTTGACGTTGGAGTCCACGTTCTTT
[37 nt withheld, positions 3423-3459]
ACCCTATCTCGGTCTATTCTTTTGATTTATAAGGGATTTTGCCGATTTCGGCCTATTGGTTAAAAAATGA
GCTGATTTAACAAAAATTTAACGCGAATTAATTCTGTGGAATGTGTGTCAGTTAGGGTGTGGAAAGTCCC
CAGGCTCCCCAGCAGGCAGAAGTATGCAAAGCATGCATCTCAATTAGTCAGCAACCAGGTGTGGAAAGTC
CCCAGGCTCCCCAGCAGGCAGAAGTATGCAAAGCATGCATCTCAATTAGTCAGCAACCATAGTCCCGCCC
CTAACTCCGCCCATCCCGCCCCTAACTCCGCCCAGTTCCGCCCATTCTCCGCCCCATGGCTGACTAATTT
TTTTTATTTATGCAGAGGCCGAGGCCGCCTCTGCCTCTGAGCTATTCCAGAAGTAGTGAGGAGGCTTTTT
TGGAGGCCTAGGCTTTTGCAAAAAGCTCCCGGGAGCTTGTATATCCATTTTCGGATCTGATCAAGAGACA
GGATGAGGATCGTTTCGCATGATTGAACAAGATGGATTGCACGCAGGTTCTCCGGCCGCTTGGGTGGAGA
GGCTATTCGGCTATGACTGGGCACAACAGACAATCGGCTGCTCTGATGCCGCCGTGTTCCGGCTGTCAGC
GCAGGGGCGCCCGGTTCTTTTTGTCAAGACCGACCTGTCCGGTGCCCTGAATGAACTGCAGGACGAGGCA
GCGCGGCTATCGTGGCTGGCCACGACGGGCGTTCCTTGCGCAGCTGTGCTCGACGTTGTCACTGAAGCGG
GAAGGGACTGGCTGCTATTGGGCGAAGTGCCGGGGCAGGATCTCCTGTCATCTCACCTTGCTCCTGCCGA
GAAAGTATCCATCATGGCTGATGCAATGCGGCGGCTGCATACGCTTGATCCGGCTACCTGCCCATTCGAC
CACCAAGCGAAACATCGCATCGAGCGAGCACGTACTCGGATGGAAGCCGGTCTTGTCGATCAGGATGATC
TGGACGAAGAGCATCAGGGGCTCGCGCCAGCCGAACTGTTCGCCAGGCTCAAGGCGCGCATGCCCGACGG
CGAGGATCTCGTCGTGACCCATGGCGATGCCTGCTTGCCGAATATCATGGTGGAAAATGGCCGCTTTTCT
GGATTCATCGACTGTGGCCGGCTGGGTGTGGCGGACCGCTATCAGGACATAGCGTTGGCTACCCGTGATA
TTGCTGAAGAGCTTGGCGGCGAATGGGCTGACCGCTTCCTCGTGCTTTACGGTATCGCCGCTCCCGATTC
GCAGCGCATCGCCTTCTATCGCCTTCTTGACGAGTTCTTCTGAGCGGGACTCTGGGGTTCGCGAAATGAC
CGACCAAGCGACGCCCAACCTGCCATCACGAGATTTCGATTCCACCGCCGCCTTCTATGAAAGGTTGGGC
TTCGGAATCGTTTTCCGGGACGCCGGCTGGATGATCCTCCAGCGCGGGGATCTCATGCTGGAGTTCTTCG
CCCACCCCAACTTGTTTATTGCAGCTTATAATGGTTACAAATAAAGCAATAGCATCACAAATTTCACAAA
TAAAGCATTTTTTTCACTGCATTCTAGTTGTGGTTTGTCCAAACTCATCAATGTATCTTATCATGTCTGT
ATACCGTCGACCTCTAGCTAGAGCTTGGCGTAATCATGGTCATAGCTGTTTCCTGTGTGAAATTGTTATC
CGCTCACAATTCCACACAACATACGAGCCGGAAGCATAAAGTGTAAAGCCTGGGGTGCCTAATGAGTGAG
CTAACTCACATTAATTGCGTTGCGCTCACTGCCCGCTTTCCAGTCGGGAAACCTGTCGTGCCAGCTGCAT
TAATGAATCGGCCAACGCGCGGGGAGAGGCGGTTTGCGTATTGGGCGCTCTTCCGCTTCCTCGCTCACTG
ACTCGCTGCGCTCGGTCGTTCGGCTGCGGCGAGCGGTATCAGCTCACTCAAAGGCGGTAATACGGTTATC
CACAGAATCAGGGGATAACGCAGGAAAGAACATGTGAGCAAAAGGCCAGCAAAAGGCCAGGAACCGTAAA
AAGGCCGCGTTGCTGGCGTTTTTCCATAGGCTCCGCCCCCCTGACGAGCATCACAAAAATCGACGCTCAA
GTCAGAGGTGGCGAAACCCGACAGGACTATAAAGATACCAGGCGTTTCCCCCTGGAAGCTCCCTCGTGCG
CTCTCCTGTTCCGACCCTGCCGCTTACCGGATACCTGTCCGCCTTTCTCCCTTCGGGAAGCGTGGCGCTT
TCTCATAGCTCACGCTGTAGGTATCTCAGTTCGGTGTAGGTCGTTCGCTCCAAGCTGGGCTGTGTGCACG
AACCCCCCGTTCAGCCCGACCGCTGCGCCTTATCCGGTAACTATCGTCTTGAGTCCAACCCGGTAAGACA
CGACTTATCGCCACTGGCAGCAGCCACTGGTAACAGGATTAGCAGAGCGAGGTATGTAGGCGGTGCTACA
GAGTTCTTGAAGTGGTGGCCTAACTACGGCTACACTAGAAGAACAGTATTTGGTATCTGCGCTCTGCTGA
AGCCAGTTACCTTCGGAAAAAGAGTTGGTAGCTCTTGATCCGGCAAACAAACCACCGCTGGTAGCGGTGG
TTTTTTTGTTTGCAAGCAGCAGATTACGCGCAGAAAAAAAGGATCTCAAGAAGATCCTTTGATCTTTTCT
ACGGGGTCTGACGCTCAGTGGAACGAAAACTCACGTTAAGGGATTTTGGTCATGAGATTATCAAAAAGGA
TCTTCACCTAGATCCTTTTAAATTAAAAATGAAGTTTTAAATCAATCTAAAGTATATATGAGTAAACTTG
GTCTGACAGTTACCAATGCTTAATCAGTGAGGCACCTATCTCAGCGATCTGTCTATTTCGTTCATCCATA
GTTGCCTGACTCCCCGTCGTGTAGATAACTACGATACGGGAGGGCTTACCATCTGGCCCCAGTGCTGCAA
TGATACCGCGAGACCCACGCTCACCGGCTCCAGATTTATCAGCAATAAACCAGCCAGCCGGAAGGGCCGA
GCGCAGAAGTGGTCCTGCAACTTTATCCGCCTCCATCCAGTCTATTAATTGTTGCCGGGAAGCTAGAGTA
AGTAGTTCGCCAGTTAATAGTTTGCGCAACGTTGTTGCCATTGCTACAGGCATCGTGGTGTCACGCTCGT
CGTTTGGTATGGCTTCATTCAGCTCCGGTTCCCAACGATCAAGGCGAGTTACATGATCCCCCATGTTGTG
CAAAAAAGCGGTTAGCTCCTTCGGTCCTCCGATCGTTGTCAGAAGTAAGTTGGCCGCAGTGTTATCACTC
ATGGTTATGGCAGCACTGCATAATTCTCTTACTGTCATGCCATCCGTAAGATGCTTTTCTGTGACTGGTG
AGTACTCAACCAAGTCATTCTGAGAATAGTGTATGCGGCGACCGAGTTGCTCTTGCCCGGCGTCAATACG
GGATAATACCGCGCCACATAGCAGAACTTTAAAAGTGCTCATCATTGGAAAACGTTCTTCGGGGCGAAAA
CTCTCAAGGATCTTACCGCTGTTGAGATCCAGTTCGATGTAACCCACTCGTGCACCCAACTGATCTTCAG
CATCTTTTACTTTCACCAGCGTTTCTGGGTGAGCAAAAACAGGAAGGCAAAATGCCGCAAAAAAGGGAAT
AAGGGCGACACGGAAATGTTGAATACTCATACTCTTCCTTTTTCAATATTATTGAAGCATTTATCAGGGT
TATTGTCTCATGAGCGGATACATATTTGAATGTATTTAGAAAAATAAACAAATAGGGGTTCCGCGCACAT
TTCCCCGAAAAGTGCCACCT
